Addgene plasmid #12683: pET-22b(+)-RNase HIII
Depositing lab: SeWon Suh. Depositing organization: Seoul National University. Publication: Crystallization and preliminary X-ray crystallographic analysis of RNase HIII from Bacillus subtilis. Kwak JE, Lee JY, Han BW, Moon JH, Sohn SH, Park IS, Kim BG, Suh SW. Acta Crystallogr D Biol Crystallogr. 2001 Mar . 57(Pt 3):438-40. 10.1107/S0907444901000440 PubMed 11223525.
Backbone
  Vector backbone: pET-22b(+)
  Backbone manufacturer: Novagen
  Backbone size w/o insert (bp): 5493
  Vector type: Bacterial Expression
Growth in bacteria
  Bacterial resistance: Ampicillin, 100 μg/mL
  Growth temperature: 37°C
  Growth strain: DH5alpha
  Copy number: Low Copy
Gene/Insert
  Gene/Insert name: RNase HIII
  Species: Bacillus subtilis
  Insert size (bp): 939
  GenBank ID: BSU28620
  Tag / fusion protein: His (C terminal on backbone)
  Cloning method: Restriction Enzyme; 5′ cloning site NdeI (not destroyed); 3′ cloning site XhoI (not destroyed)
  Sequencing primers: 5′ T7; 3′ T7
Terms and licenses: Academic/Nonprofit Terms; Industry Terms: Not Available to Industry
Depositor comments: Please note that the His tag is not in frame.
How to cite: pET-22b(+)-RNase HIII was a gift from SeWon Suh (Addgene plasmid # 12683 ; http://n2t.net/addgene:12683 ; RRID:Addgene_12683)
