[The description below was written by a language model from this plasmid's Addgene catalogue record and pLannotate feature annotations shown in this document.]
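Description:
pET-22b(+)-RNase HIII is a bacterial expression plasmid built on the Novagen pET-22b(+) backbone and carrying the Bacillus subtilis rnhC gene, which encodes RNase HIII, an endonuclease that specifically degrades the RNA strand of RNA-DNA hybrids. The roughly 0.94 kb coding sequence was inserted between the NdeI and XhoI sites, both of which remain intact. NdeI cloning places the start codon directly downstream of the T7 gene 10 ribosome binding site, which in this backbone would normally bypass the vector's N-terminal leader; no such leader appears in the feature table. Transcription is driven by a T7 promoter followed by a lac operator and ends at the T7 terminator. The plasmid also carries lacI under its own promoter, so expression is repressed until induction with IPTG in a host that supplies T7 RNA polymerase.

The backbone provides a C-terminal His tag just beyond the XhoI site, and a His-coding fragment is annotated there, but the depositor notes that the tag is not in frame with the insert. The protein should therefore not be assumed to carry a usable His tag. The short solubility-tag and tetracycline-resistance fragments in the annotation are partial matches to backbone sequence rather than functional elements.

Propagation in E. coli relies on a pBR322-type ColE1 origin accompanied by rop and the bom region, consistent with the recorded low copy number, and selection is by ampicillin through the β-lactamase gene. An f1 origin allows single-stranded DNA production. The associated publication concerns crystallization and preliminary X-ray analysis of B. subtilis RNase HIII, indicating the construct was made to overproduce the enzyme for structural work.
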