Features (pLannotate 1.2.2; 19 found; start..end, strand, type, name):
     26..73      -  terminator     T7 terminator: transcription terminator for bacteriophage T7 RNA polymerase
     81..130     -  CDS            SET1 (fragment): solubility-enhancement tag derived from T7 phage gene 10B
    140..157     -  CDS            9xHis (fragment): 9xHis affinity tag
    167..1102    -  CDS            rnhC: RNH3_BACSU - Also known as ysgB. Experimental evidence at protein level: Swiss-Prot protein existence level 1. Endonuclease that specifically degrades the RNA of RNA-DNA hybrids. From Bacillus subtilis (strain 168).
   1116..1138    -  RBS            RBS: efficient ribosome binding site from bacteriophage T7 gene 10 (Olins and Rangwala, 1989)
   1153..1177    -  protein_bind   lac operator: The lac repressor binds to the lac operator to inhibit transcription in E. coli. This inhibition can be relieved by adding lactose or isopropyl-β-D-thiogalactopyranoside (IPTG). lac repressor encoded by lacI
   1178..1196    -  promoter       T7 promoter: promoter for bacteriophage T7 RNA polymerase
   1218..1497    +  CDS            TcR (fragment): tetracycline efflux protein; tet; confers resistance to tetracycline
   1505..1582    +  promoter       lacI promoter: lacI
   1583..2665    +  CDS            lacI: lac repressor; lacI; The lac repressor binds to the lac operator to inhibit transcription in E. coli. This inhibition can be relieved by adding lactose or isopropyl-β-D-thiogalactopyranoside (IPTG).
   2678..2699    +  protein_bind   CAP binding site: CAP binding activates transcription in the presence of cAMP. E. coli catabolite activator protein
   2714..3005    +  CDS            TcR (fragment): tetracycline efflux protein; tet; confers resistance to tetracycline
   3077..3457    -  CDS            YPB1_ECOLX: Protein predicted: Swiss-Prot protein existence level 4. From Escherichia coli.
   3474..3665    +  CDS            rop: Rop protein, which maintains plasmids at low copy number; rop
   3767..3909    +  misc_feature   bom: basis of mobility region from pBR322
   4095..4683    -  rep_origin     ori: high-copy-number ColE1/pMB1/pBR322/pUC origin of replication
   4854..5714    -  CDS            AmpR: β-lactamase; bla; confers resistance to ampicillin, carbenicillin, and related antibiotics
   5715..5819    -  promoter       AmpR promoter: bla
   5846..6301    -  rep_origin     f1 ori (sequence partly withheld): f1 bacteriophage origin of replication; arrow indicates direction of (+) strand synthesis
>Addgene plasmid #12683 | pET-22b(+)-RNase HIII | depositor full sequence | sequence record 7406 | Author sequence
ATCCGGATATAGTTCCTCCTTTCAGCAAAAAACCCCTCAAGACCCGTTTAGAGGCCCCAAGGGGTTATGC
TAGTTATTGCTCAGCGGTGGCAGCAGCCAACTCAGCTTCCTTTCGGGCTTTGTTAGCAGCCGGATCTCAG
TGGTGGTGGTGGTGGTGCTCGAGCTATGAACGTTTTTTATCAGCAAGGCGCTGCGCTTTTTGCGTATTGG
CGAAATGGAGTTTTGTAAAGGTTCTGAGTGCAGATGCCCCTTTTTTGAGGATCAGCTTGGCGGCCGCTTC
ATCGACGTGCGGACCGGCCCCTTTTGGAAGCGTCATTCCTGCCGCGCGTGATAGTTTATCCATTTCCATT
AAAAATGAATATCTTGCAATGATTGAAGCAGCGGCGACAGCCAGGTGAATACCTTCAGCTTTTGTGCTAA
AATAGGTCCGCTCCTTCACAATGTCTCTGCCCTTTAAATGATTGAAGTAGACGCCTGGCTCAGCGAATTG
GTCAATCAAAATGGCTTCAGGCTTTACTCCATCCAATTTTCTTAATAAATGTGTGATCGCCTGATTGTGC
AGCAAAGCTTTCATTTTCCCTTGGCTCATGCCTTTTTCCTGCATGCTGTTATACTTTTCATTCTTTAACA
CCAGCAGGCTGTACGGAATGGTTTTAATCAGGTTTCGGGCAATCTCGATGATTTGCGGATCTTTTAAATC
TTTAGAATCCTTAACACCGAGTTCCTTCATTAAAGGAAGCATGGTTTTGTCGACGTACGCGCATACAACC
GTCATTGGGCCAAAGTAATCTCCGGTTCCGACTTCGTCAGAACCGATAACAGACATTCCGGCGATATCTG
CCGGAGGGGCATAGCGGGGATCAGCCGGCTTTTTGGCCGTTTTCTTCTTTTCCTGAGGCTCTGCTGTTCC
CCAGCGCGCGGATTCTGCCGCAGCGTTTTTTCCTTGAAACAAGACCTTACCTGATTGATATGCTGTAATG
GTACAGCCGGGCGGTTTTGCCTGAAAAACGGCTCCCTGCGGAACAGAGGCTGTAAGTGAACCGCTGTACG
TCATTTTCATTTGGTCAATAGCAGACAACGATACTTTTATCACTGAATGGGACACCATATGTATATCTCC
TTCTTAAAGTTAAACAAAATTATTTCTAGAGGGGAATTGTTATCCGCTCACAATTCCCCTATAGTGAGTC
GTATTAATTTCGCGGGATCGAGATCTCGATCCTCTACGCCGGACGCATCGTGGCCGGCATCACCGGCGCC
ACAGGTGCGGTTGCTGGCGCCTATATCGCCGACATCACCGATGGGGAAGATCGGGCTCGCCACTTCGGGC
TCATGAGCGCTTGTTTCGGCGTGGGTATGGTGGCAGGCCCCGTGGCCGGGGGACTGTTGGGCGCCATCTC
CTTGCATGCACCATTCCTTGCGGCGGCGGTGCTCAACGGCCTCAACCTACTACTGGGCTGCTTCCTAATG
CAGGAGTCGCATAAGGGAGAGCGTCGAGATCCCGGACACCATCGAATGGCGCAAAACCTTTCGCGGTATG
GCATGATAGCGCCCGGAAGAGAGTCAATTCAGGGTGGTGAATGTGAAACCAGTAACGTTATACGATGTCG
CAGAGTATGCCGGTGTCTCTTATCAGACCGTTTCCCGCGTGGTGAACCAGGCCAGCCACGTTTCTGCGAA
AACGCGGGAAAAAGTGGAAGCGGCGATGGCGGAGCTGAATTACATTCCCAACCGCGTGGCACAACAACTG
GCGGGCAAACAGTCGTTGCTGATTGGCGTTGCCACCTCCAGTCTGGCCCTGCACGCGCCGTCGCAAATTG
TCGCGGCGATTAAATCTCGCGCCGATCAACTGGGTGCCAGCGTGGTGGTGTCGATGGTAGAACGAAGCGG
CGTCGAAGCCTGTAAAGCGGCGGTGCACAATCTTCTCGCGCAACGCGTCAGTGGGCTGATCATTAACTAT
CCGCTGGATGACCAGGATGCCATTGCTGTGGAAGCTGCCTGCACTAATGTTCCGGCGTTATTTCTTGATG
TCTCTGACCAGACACCCATCAACAGTATTATTTTCTCCCATGAAGACGGTACGCGACTGGGCGTGGAGCA
TCTGGTCGCATTGGGTCACCAGCAAATCGCGCTGTTAGCGGGCCCATTAAGTTCTGTCTCGGCGCGTCTG
CGTCTGGCTGGCTGGCATAAATATCTCACTCGCAATCAAATTCAGCCGATAGCGGAACGGGAAGGCGACT
GGAGTGCCATGTCCGGTTTTCAACAAACCATGCAAATGCTGAATGAGGGCATCGTTCCCACTGCGATGCT
GGTTGCCAACGATCAGATGGCGCTGGGCGCAATGCGCGCCATTACCGAGTCCGGGCTGCGCGTTGGTGCG
GATATCTCGGTAGTGGGATACGACGATACCGAAGACAGCTCATGTTATATCCCGCCGTTAACCACCATCA
AACAGGATTTTCGCCTGCTGGGGCAAACCAGCGTGGACCGCTTGCTGCAACTCTCTCAGGGCCAGGCGGT
GAAGGGCAATCAGCTGTTGCCCGTCTCACTGGTGAAAAGAAAAACCACCCTGGCGCCCAATACGCAAACC
GCCTCTCCCCGCGCGTTGGCCGATTCATTAATGCAGCTGGCACGACAGGTTTCCCGACTGGAAAGCGGGC
AGTGAGCGCAACGCAATTAATGTAAGTTAGCTCACTCATTAGGCACCGGGATCTCGACCGATGCCCTTGA
GAGCCTTCAACCCAGTCAGCTCCTTCCGGTGGGCGCGGGGCATGACTATCGTCGCCGCACTTATGACTGT
CTTCTTTATCATGCAACTCGTAGGACAGGTGCCGGCAGCGCTCTGGGTCATTTTCGGCGAGGACCGCTTT
CGCTGGAGCGCGACGATGATCGGCCTGTCGCTTGCGGTATTCGGAATCTTGCACGCCCTCGCTCAAGCCT
TCGTCACTGGTCCCGCCACCAAACGTTTCGGCGAGAAGCAGGCCATTATCGCCGGCATGGCGGCCCCACG
GGTGCGCATGATCGTGCTCCTGTCGTTGAGGACCCGGCTAGGCTGGCGGGGTTGCCTTACTGGTTAGCAG
AATGAATCACCGATACGCGAGCGAACGTGAAGCGACTGCTGCTGCAAAACGTCTGCGACCTGAGCAACAA
CATGAATGGTCTTCGGTTTCCGTGTTTCGTAAAGTCTGGAAACGCGGAAGTCAGCGCCCTGCACCATTAT
GTTCCGGATCTGCATCGCAGGATGCTGCTGGCTACCCTGTGGAACACCTACATCTGTATTAACGAAGCGC
TGGCATTGACCCTGAGTGATTTTTCTCTGGTCCCGCCGCATCCATACCGCCAGTTGTTTACCCTCACAAC
GTTCCAGTAACCGGGCATGTTCATCATCAGTAACCCGTATCGTGAGCATCCTCTCTCGTTTCATCGGTAT
CATTACCCCCATGAACAGAAATCCCCCTTACACGGAGGCATCAGTGACCAAACAGGAAAAAACCGCCCTT
AACATGGCCCGCTTTATCAGAAGCCAGACATTAACGCTTCTGGAGAAACTCAACGAGCTGGACGCGGATG
AACAGGCAGACATCTGTGAATCGCTTCACGACCACGCTGATGAGCTTTACCGCAGCTGCCTCGCGCGTTT
CGGTGATGACGGTGAAAACCTCTGACACATGCAGCTCCCGGAGACGGTCACAGCTTGTCTGTAAGCGGAT
GCCGGGAGCAGACAAGCCCGTCAGGGCGCGTCAGCGGGTGTTGGCGGGTGTCGGGGCGCAGCCATGACCC
AGTCACGTAGCGATAGCGGAGTGTATACTGGCTTAACTATGCGGCATCAGAGCAGATTGTACTGAGAGTG
CACCATATATGCGGTGTGAAATACCGCACAGATGCGTAAGGAGAAAATACCGCATCAGGCGCTCTTCCGC
TTCCTCGCTCACTGACTCGCTGCGCTCGGTCGTTCGGCTGCGGCGAGCGGTATCAGCTCACTCAAAGGCG
GTAATACGGTTATCCACAGAATCAGGGGATAACGCAGGAAAGAACATGTGAGCAAAAGGCCAGCAAAAGG
CCAGGAACCGTAAAAAGGCCGCGTTGCTGGCGTTTTTCCATAGGCTCCGCCCCCCTGACGAGCATCACAA
AAATCGACGCTCAAGTCAGAGGTGGCGAAACCCGACAGGACTATAAAGATACCAGGCGTTTCCCCCTGGA
AGCTCCCTCGTGCGCTCTCCTGTTCCGACCCTGCCGCTTACCGGATACCTGTCCGCCTTTCTCCCTTCGG
GAAGCGTGGCGCTTTCTCATAGCTCACGCTGTAGGTATCTCAGTTCGGTGTAGGTCGTTCGCTCCAAGCT
GGGCTGTGTGCACGAACCCCCCGTTCAGCCCGACCGCTGCGCCTTATCCGGTAACTATCGTCTTGAGTCC
AACCCGGTAAGACACGACTTATCGCCACTGGCAGCAGCCACTGGTAACAGGATTAGCAGAGCGAGGTATG
TAGGCGGTGCTACAGAGTTCTTGAAGTGGTGGCCTAACTACGGCTACACTAGAAGGACAGTATTTGGTAT
CTGCGCTCTGCTGAAGCCAGTTACCTTCGGAAAAAGAGTTGGTAGCTCTTGATCCGGCAAACAAACCACC
GCTGGTAGCGGTGGTTTTTTTGTTTGCAAGCAGCAGATTACGCGCAGAAAAAAAGGATCTCAAGAAGATC
CTTTGATCTTTTCTACGGGGTCTGACGCTCAGTGGAACGAAAACTCACGTTAAGGGATTTTGGTCATGAG
ATTATCAAAAAGGATCTTCACCTAGATCCTTTTAAATTAAAAATGAAGTTTTAAATCAATCTAAAGTATA
TATGAGTAAACTTGGTCTGACAGTTACCAATGCTTAATCAGTGAGGCACCTATCTCAGCGATCTGTCTAT
TTCGTTCATCCATAGTTGCCTGACTCCCCGTCGTGTAGATAACTACGATACGGGAGGGCTTACCATCTGG
CCCCAGTGCTGCAATGATACCGCGAGACCCACGCTCACCGGCTCCAGATTTATCAGCAATAAACCAGCCA
GCCGGAAGGGCCGAGCGCAGAAGTGGTCCTGCAACTTTATCCGCCTCCATCCAGTCTATTAATTGTTGCC
GGGAAGCTAGAGTAAGTAGTTCGCCAGTTAATAGTTTGCGCAACGTTGTTGCCATTGCTGCAGGCATCGT
GGTGTCACGCTCGTCGTTTGGTATGGCTTCATTCAGCTCCGGTTCCCAACGATCAAGGCGAGTTACATGA
TCCCCCATGTTGTGCAAAAAAGCGGTTAGCTCCTTCGGTCCTCCGATCGTTGTCAGAAGTAAGTTGGCCG
CAGTGTTATCACTCATGGTTATGGCAGCACTGCATAATTCTCTTACTGTCATGCCATCCGTAAGATGCTT
TTCTGTGACTGGTGAGTACTCAACCAAGTCATTCTGAGAATAGTGTATGCGGCGACCGAGTTGCTCTTGC
CCGGCGTCAATACGGGATAATACCGCGCCACATAGCAGAACTTTAAAAGTGCTCATCATTGGAAAACGTT
CTTCGGGGCGAAAACTCTCAAGGATCTTACCGCTGTTGAGATCCAGTTCGATGTAACCCACTCGTGCACC
CAACTGATCTTCAGCATCTTTTACTTTCACCAGCGTTTCTGGGTGAGCAAAAACAGGAAGGCAAAATGCC
GCAAAAAAGGGAATAAGGGCGACACGGAAATGTTGAATACTCATACTCTTCCTTTTTCAATATTATTGAA
GCATTTATCAGGGTTATTGTCTCATGAGCGGATACATATTTGAATGTATTTAGAAAAATAAACAAATAGG
GGTTCCGCGCACATTTCCCCGAAAAGTGCCACCTGAAATTGTAAACGTTAATATTTTGTTAAAATTCGCG
TTAAATTTTTGTTAAATCAGCTCATTTTTTAACCAATAGGCCGAAATCGGCAAAATCCCTTATAAATCAA
AAGAATAGACCGAGATAGGGT
[37 nt withheld, positions 5972-6008]
AAAGAACGTGGACTCCAACGTCAAAGG
[49 nt withheld, positions 6036-6084]
T
[91 nt withheld, positions 6086-6176]
G
[124 nt withheld, positions 6178-6301]
CCCATTCGCCA
