>Addgene plasmid #12683 | pET-22b(+)-RNase HIII | addgene partial sequence | sequence record 68655 | T7term 5'-GCTAGTTATTGCTCAGCGG-3'
GGGCTTTGTTAGCAGCCGGATCTCAGTGGTGGTGGTGGTGGTGCTCGAGCTATGAACGTTTCTTATCAGC
AAGGCGCTGCGCTTTTTGCGTATTGGCGAAATGGAGTTTTGTAAAGGTTCTGAGTGCAGATGCCCCTTTT
TTGAGGATCAGCTTGGCGGCCGCTTCATCGACGTGCGGACCGGCCCCTTTTGGAAGCGTCATTCCTGCCG
CGCGTGATAGTTTATCCATTTCCATTAAAAATGAATATCTTGCAATGATTGAAGCAGCGGCGACAGCCAG
GTGAATACCTTCAGCTTTTGTGCTAAAATAGGTCCGCTCCTTCACAATGTCTCTGCCCTTTAAATGATTG
AAGTAGACGCCTGGCTCAGCGAATTGGTCAATCAAAATGGCTTCAGGCTTTACTCCATCCAATTTTCTTA
ATAAATGTGTGATCGCCTGATTGTGCAGCAAAGCTTTCATTTTCCCTTGGCTCATGCCTTTTTCCTGCAT
GCTGTTATACTTTTCATTCTTTAACACCAGCAGGCTGTACGGAATGGTTTTAATCAGGTTTCGGGCAATC
TCGATGATTTGCGGATCTTTTAAATCTTTAGAATCCTTAACACCGAGTTCCTTCATTAAAGGAAGCATGG
TTTTGTCGACGTACGCGCATACAACCGTCATTGGGCCAAAGTAATCTCCGGTTCCGACTTCGTCAGAACC
GATAACAGACATTCCGGCGATATCTGCCGGAGGGGCATAGCGGGGATCAGCCGGCTTTTTGGCCGTTTTC
TTCTTTTCCTGAGGCTCTGCTGTTCCCCAGCGCGCGGATTCTGCCGCAGCGTTTTTTCCTTGAAACAAGA
CCTTACCTGATTGATATGCTGTAATGGTACAGCCGGGCGGTTTTGCCTGAAAAACGGCTCCC
